Addgene plasmid #48370: pFUSB4_AAAG
Depositing lab: Stephen Ekker. Depositing organization: Mayo Foundation for Medical Education and Research. Publication: High Efficiency In Vivo Genome Engineering with a Simplified 15-RVD GoldyTALEN Design. Ma AC, Lee HB, Clark KJ, Ekker SC. PLoS One. 2013 May 29;8(5):e65259. doi: 10.1371/journal.pone.0065259. Print 2013. PubMed 23734242.
Backbone
  Vector backbone: pFUS_B4
  Vector type: Mammalian Expression, TALEN
Growth in bacteria
  Bacterial resistance: Spectinomycin, 50 μg/mL
  Growth temperature: 37°C
  Growth strain: Top10
  Copy number: Unknown
Gene/Insert
  Gene/Insert name: RVD sequence: NI NI NI NN
  Species: Synthetic
  Cloning method: Unknown
  Sequencing primers: 5′ ttgatgcctggcagttccct; 3′ cgaaccgaacaggcttatgt
Terms and licenses: Academic/Nonprofit Terms; Industry Terms: Not Available to Industry
Depositor comments: Plasmid was created using Golden Gate cloning.
How to cite: pFUSB4_AAAG was a gift from Stephen Ekker (Addgene plasmid # 48370 ; http://n2t.net/addgene:48370 ; RRID:Addgene_48370)
