[The description below was written by a language model from this plasmid's Addgene catalogue record and pLannotate feature annotations shown in this document.]
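Description:
pFUSB4_AAAG is a small (about 2.9 kb) bacterial intermediate plasmid from a Golden Gate TALEN assembly system. It is built on the pFUS_B4 array vector and carries a pre-assembled block of four synthetic TAL effector repeats. The insert is defined by its repeat-variable diresidues, NI NI NI NN. Under the standard TALE code these specify the DNA bases A, A, A and G, which explains the plasmid name. Although the catalogue lists the vector type as mammalian expression/TALEN, the feature table shows no eukaryotic promoter, nuclease domain or polyadenylation signal. The plasmid is therefore best understood as a cloning module rather than an expression construct in its own right. The repeat array itself was not annotated by the automated feature call; it presumably lies in the unannotated stretch of roughly 550 bp near the start of the record.

Propagation in E. coli relies on a high-copy ColE1/pUC-type origin. Selection is with spectinomycin through the aadA aminoglycoside adenylyltransferase gene (SmR), which sits downstream of a class 1 integron Pc promoter fragment and a residual piece of a gentamicin resistance gene. Short lacZα and lacI fragments remain. The lacZα remnant probably reflects replacement of a blue/white screening cassette when the repeats were inserted by Golden Gate cloning, though the record does not say so explicitly. The rrnB T1 and T2 terminators insulate the cloning region.

The associated publication describes a simplified 15-RVD GoldyTALEN design for in vivo genome engineering. In that context, pre-made four-repeat modules like this one would serve as library components, combined with other repeat arrays in a final Golden Gate step to build complete TALEN expression plasmids.
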