Features (pLannotate 1.2.2; 8 found; start..end, strand, type, name):
      3..39      -  CDS            lacZα (fragment): LacZα fragment of β-galactosidase; lacZ fragment
    596..619     +  promoter       Pc promoter (fragment): intI1 (promoter lies within the coding sequence); class 1 integron promoter
    795..851     +  CDS            GmR (fragment): gentamycin acetyltransferase; aacC1; confers resistance to gentamycin
    858..1649    +  CDS            SmR: aminoglycoside adenylyltransferase (Murphy, 1985); aadA; confers resistance to spectinomycin and streptomycin
   1742..2330    +  rep_origin     ori: high-copy-number ColE1/pMB1/pBR322/pUC origin of replication
   2513..2605    +  CDS            lacI (fragment): lac repressor; lacI; The lac repressor binds to the lac operator to inhibit transcription in E. coli. This inhibition can be relieved by adding lactose or isopropyl-β-D-thiogalactopyranoside (IPTG).
   2660..2687    -  terminator     rrnB T2 terminator: transcription terminator T2 from the E. coli rrnB gene
   2819..2862    +  terminator     rrnB T1 terminator: Escherichia coli rrnB; transcription terminator T1 from the E. coli rrnB gene
>Addgene plasmid #48370 | pFUSB4_AAAG | depositor full sequence | sequence record 70070 | Full Sequence
ATGTTTTCCCAGTCACGACGTTGTAAAACGACGGCCAGTCTTAAGCGTCTCATGGCCTGACCCCGGACCA
AGTGGTGGCCTATCGCCAGCAACATTGGCGGCAAGCAAGCGCTCGAAACGGTGCAGCGGCTGTTGCCGGT
GCTGTGCCAGGACCATGGCCTGACCCCGGACCAAGTGGTGGCTATCGCCAGCAACATTGGCGGCAAGCAA
GCGCTCGAAACGGTGCAGCGGCTGTTGCCGGTGCTGTGCCAGGACCATGGCCTGACCCCGGACCAAGTGG
TGGCTATCGCCAGCAACATTGGCGGCAAGCAAGCGCTCGAAACGGTGCAGCGGCTGTTGCCGGTGCTGTG
CCAGGACCATGGCCTGACCCCGGACCAAGTGGTGGCTATCGCCAGCAACAATGGCGGCAAGCAAGCGCTC
GAAACGGTGCAGCGGCTGTTGCCGGTGCTGTGCCAGGACCATGGCCTGACCCCGGACCAAGTGGTGGCTA
TCGAGACGTCTAGACCAGCCAGGACAGAAATGCCTCGACTTCGCTGCTACCCAAGGTTGCCGGGTGACGC
ACACCGTGGAAACGGATGAAGGCACGAACCCAGTGGACATAAGCCTGTTCGGTTCGTAAGCTGTAATGCA
AGTAGCGTATGCGCTCACGCAACTGGTCCAGAACCTTGACCGAACGCAGCGGTGGTAACGGCGCAGTGGC
GGTTTTCATGGCTTGTTATGACTGTTTTTTTGGGGTACAGTCTATGCCTCGGGCATCCAAGCAGCAAGCG
CGTTACGCCGTGGGTCGATGTTTGATGTTATGGAGCAGCAACGATGTTACGCAGCAGGGCAGTCGCCCTA
AAACAAAGTTAAACATTATGAGGGAAGCGGTGATCGCCGAAGTATCGACTCAACTATCAGAGGTAGTTGG
CGTCATCGAGCGCCATCTCGAACCGACGTTGCTGGCCGTACATTTGTACGGCTCCGCAGTGGATGGCGGC
CTGAAGCCACACAGTGATATTGATTTGCTGGTTACGGTGACCGTAAGGCTTGATGAAACAACGCGGCGAG
CTTTGATCAACGACCTTTTGGAAACTTCGGCTTCCCCTGGAGAGAGCGAGATTCTCCGCGCTGTAGAAGT
CACCATTGTTGTGCACGACGACATCATTCCGTGGCGTTATCCAGCTAAGCGCGAACTGCAATTTGGAGAA
TGGCAGCGCAATGACATTCTTGCAGGTATCTTCGAGCCAGCCACGATCGACATTGATCTGGCTATCTTGC
TGACAAAAGCAAGAGAACATAGCGTTGCCTTGGTAGGTCCAGCGGCGGAGGAACTCTTTGATCCGGTTCC
TGAACAGGATCTATTTGAGGCGCTAAATGAAACCTTAACGCTATGGAACTCGCCGCCCGACTGGGCTGGC
GATGAGCGAAATGTAGTGCTTACGTTGTCCCGCATTTGGTACAGCGCAGTAACCGGCAAAATCGCGCCGA
AGGATGTCGCTGCCGACTGGGCAATGGAGCGCCTGCCGGCCCAGTATCAGCCCGTCATACTTGAAGCTAG
ACAGGCTTATCTTGGACAAGAAGAAGATCGCTTGGCCTCGCGCGCAGATCAGTTGGAAGAATTTGTCCAC
TACGTGAAAGGCGAGATCACCAAGGTAGTCGGCAAATAACCCTCGAGCCACCCATGACCAAAATCCCTTA
ACGTGAGTTACGCGTCGTTCCACTGAGCGTCAGACCCCGTAGAAAAGATCAAAGGATCTTCTTGAGATCC
TTTTTTTCTGCGCGTAATCTGCTGCTTGCAAACAAAAAAACCACCGCTACCAGCGGTGGTTTGTTTGCCG
GATCAAGAGCTACCAACTCTTTTTCCGAAGGTAACTGGCTTCAGCAGAGCGCAGATACCAAATACTGTCC
TTCTAGTGTAGCCGTAGTTAGGCCACCACTTCAAGAACTCTGTAGCACCGCCTACATACCTCGCTCTGCT
AATCCTGTTACCAGTGGCTGCTGCCAGTGGCGATAAGTCGTGTCTTACCGGGTTGGACTCAAGACGATAG
TTACCGGATAAGGCGCAGCGGTCGGGCTGAACGGGGGGTTCGTGCACACAGCCCAGCTTGGAGCGAACGA
CCTACACCGAACTGAGATACCTACAGCGTGAGCATTGAGAAAGCGCCACGCTTCCCGAAGGGAGAAAGGC
GGACAGGTATCCGGTAAGCGGCAGGGTCGGAACAGGAGAGCGCACGAGGGAGCTTCCAGGGGGAAACGCC
TGGTATCTTTATAGTCCTGTCGGGTTTCGCCACCTCTGACTTGAGCGTCGATTTTTGTGATGCTCGTCAG
GGGGGCGGAGCCTATGGAAAAACGCCAGCAACGCGGCCTTTTTACGGTTCCTGGCCTTTTGCTGGCCTTT
TGCTCACATGTTCTTTCCTGCGTTATCCCCTGATTCTGTGGATAACCGTATTACCGCCTTTGAGTGAGCT
GATACCGCTCGCCGCAGCCGAACGACCGAGCGCAGCGAGTCAGTGAGCGAGGAAGCGGAAGAGCGCCCAA
TACGCAAACCGCCTCTCCCCGCGCGTTGGCCGATTCATTAATGCAGCTGGCACGACAGGTTTCCCGACTG
GAAAGCGGGCAGTGAGCGCAACGCAATTAATACGCGTACCGCTAGCCAGGAAGAGTTTGTAGAAACGCAA
AAAGGCCATCCGTCAGGATGGCCTTCTGCTTAGTTTGATGCCTGGCAGTTTATGGCGGGCGTCCTGCCCG
CCACCCTCCGGGCCGTTGCTTCACAACGTTCAAATCCGCTCCCGGCGGATTTGTCCTACTCAGGAGAGCG
TTCACCGACAAACAACAGATAAAACGAAAGGCCCAGTCTTCCGACTGAGCCTTTCGTTTTATTTGATGCC
TGGCAGTTCCCTACTCTCGCGTTAACGCTAGCATGG
