>Addgene plasmid #48370 | pFUSB4_AAAG | addgene partial sequence | sequence record 70689 | pCR8_F1 5'-ttgatgcctggcagttccct-3'
TCACGACGTTGTAAAACGACGGCCAGTCTTAAGCGTCTCATGGCCTGACCCCGGACCAAGTGGTGGCTAT
CGCCAGCAACATTGGCGGCAAGCAAGCGCTCGAAACGGTGCAGCGGCTGTTGCCGGTGCTGTGCCAGGAC
CATGGCCTGACCCCGGACCAAGTGGTGGCTATCGCCAGCAACATTGGCGGCAAGCAAGCGCTCGAAACGG
TGCAGCGGCTGTTGCCGGTGCTGTGCCAGGACCATGGCCTGACCCCGGACCAAGTGGTGGCTATCGCCAG
CAACATTGGCGGCAAGCAAGCGCTCGAAACGGTGCAGCGGCTGTTGCCGGTGCTGTGCCAGGACCATGGC
CTGACCCCGGACCAAGTGGTGGCTATCGCCAGCAACAATGGCGGCAAGCAAGCGCTCGAAACGGTGCAGC
GGCTGTTGCCGGTGCTGTGCCAGGACCATGGCCTGACCCCGGACCAAGTGGTGGCTATCGAGACGTCTAG
ACCAGCCAGGACAGAAATGCCTCGACTTCGCTGCTACCCAAGGTTGCCGGGTGACGCACACCGTGGAAAC
GGATGAAGGCACGAACCCAGTGGACATAAGCCTGTTCGGTTCGTAAGCTGTAATGCAAGTAGCGTATGCG
CTCACGCAACTGGTCCAGAACCTTGACCGAACGCAGCGGTGGTAACGGCGCAGTGGCGGTTTTCATGGCT
TGTTATGACTGTTTTTTTGGGGTACAGTCTATGCCTCGGGCATCCAAGCAGCAAGCGCGTTACGCCGTGG
GTCGATGTTTGATGTTATGGAGCAGCAACGATGTTACGCAGCAGGGCAGTCGCCCTAAAACAAAGTTAAA
CATTATGAGGGAAGCGGTGATCGCCGAAGTATCGACTCAACTATCAGA
